Addgene plasmid #56170: mCardinal-NUP50-N-10
Purpose: Localization: Nuclear Pore, Excitation: 604, Emission: 659
Depositing lab: Michael Davidson. Depositing organization: Florida State University, Tallahassee. Publication: Non-invasive intravital imaging of cellular differentiation with a bright red-excitable fluorescent protein. Chu J, Haynes RD, Corbel SY, Li P, Gonzalez-Gonzalez E, Burg JS, Ataie NJ, Lam AJ, Cranfill PJ, Baird MA, Davidson MW, Ng HL, Garcia KC, Contag CH, Shen K, Blau HM, Lin MZ. Nat Methods. 2014 Mar 16. doi: 10.1038/nmeth.2888. PubMed 24633408.
Backbone
  Vector backbone: mCardinal-N1
  Backbone size w/o insert (bp): 4750
  Vector type: Mammalian Expression
  Selectable markers: Neomycin (select with G418)
Growth in bacteria
  Bacterial resistance: Kanamycin, 50 μg/mL
  Growth temperature: 37°C
  Growth strain: DH5alpha
  Copy number: High Copy
Gene/Insert
  Gene/Insert name: NUP50 (alt name: NM_007172.3)
  Species: H. sapiens (human)
  Entrez Gene: NUP50 (a.k.a. NPAP60, NPAP60L)
  Promoter: CMV
  Tag / fusion protein: mCardinal (C terminal on backbone)
  Cloning method: Unknown
  Sequencing primers: 5′ CMV-F; 3′ SV40pA-R
Terms and licenses: Academic/Nonprofit Terms; Industry Terms
Depositor comments: . Excitation = 604; Emission = 659
How to cite: mCardinal-NUP50-N-10 was a gift from Michael Davidson (Addgene plasmid # 56170 ; http://n2t.net/addgene:56170 ; RRID:Addgene_56170)
