[The description below was written by a language model from this plasmid's Addgene catalogue record.]
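Description:
mCardinal-NUP50-N-10 is a mammalian expression plasmid built on the mCardinal-N1 backbone (about 4.75 kb without the insert), an N1-style fusion vector in which a gene of interest is cloned upstream of the fluorescent protein coding sequence. It is maintained in E. coli as a high-copy plasmid under kanamycin selection. It also carries a neomycin resistance marker, so transfected mammalian cells can be selected with G418 to obtain stable lines. No feature table is provided, so the origin of replication and other backbone elements are not itemised. The listed sequencing primers do suggest a CMV promoter upstream of the insert and an SV40 polyadenylation signal downstream.

The payload is human NUP50 (also known as NPAP60 or NPAP60L; the record cites a RefSeq transcript as the alternative name), expressed from the CMV promoter, which drives strong constitutive transcription in most mammalian cell types. mCardinal is fused to the C terminus of NUP50. The "N-10" in the name probably refers to the N1-type orientation and a 10-residue linker between the two proteins, but the record does not state this. NUP50 is a nucleoporin associated with the nuclear pore complex, so the fusion serves as a marker for nuclear pores, which is the intended localization given in the record. mCardinal is a far-red fluorescent protein, listed here with excitation at 604 nm and emission at 659 nm. The construct therefore suits live- or fixed-cell imaging of the nuclear envelope and pores with red excitation light, including multicolour experiments alongside green or orange reporters. The cloning method is recorded as unknown.
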