>Addgene plasmid #56170 | mCardinal-NUP50-N-10 | depositor partial sequence | sequence record 87069 | insert sequence
AACGGTCAGATTCCGCTTAGCGATGCCACCATGGCCAAAAGAAATGCCGAGAAGGAACTGACAGATAGGA
ATTGGGATCAAGAAGATGAAGCTGAAGAGGTGGGAACATTCTCCATGGCCAGTGAGGAAGTCTTGAAGAA
TAGAGCCATAAAGAAAGCAAAGCGCAGAAATGTTGGATTTGAATCTGACACTGGAGGAGCCTTTAAAGGT
TTTAAAGGTTTGGTGGTACCTTCTGGAGGAGGACGCTTTTCTGGATTTGGTAGTGGCGCTGGAGGGAAGC
CTCTGGAAGGACTGTCGAATGGAAACAACATAACCAGTGCCCCTCCCTTCGCCAGTGCAAAGGCAGCGGC
AGATCCCAAGGTAGCCTTTGGTTCTCTTGCTGCAAATGGCCCTACCACCTTGGTTGATAAAGTTTCAAAT
CCCAAAACTAATGGGGACAGTCAGCAGCCCTCCTCCTCTGGCCTTGCTTCCAGTAAAGCTTGTGTCGGAA
ATGCCTATCACAAGCAGTTGGCCGCCTTGAACTGCTCCGTGCGGGATTGGATAGTGAAGCACGTGAATAC
AAACCCCCTCTGTGATCTGACACCTATCTTTAAAGACTATGAGAAATATTTAGCAAACATTGAACAGCAA
CACGGGAACAGTGGCAGGAATTCTGAAAGTGAATCTAACAAAGTGGCAGCTGAAACACAGTCTCCTTCCC
TTTTTGGCTCAACAAAATTACAGCAAGAGTCAACGTTTTTGTTTCATGGCAACAAAACTGAAGATACACC
TGACAAGAAGATGGAGGTGGCATCTGAAAAGAAAACGGACCCATCATCACTAGGAGCGACAAGTGCCTCA
TTTAATTTCGGCAAGAAAGTTGATAGCTCTGTTTTGGGCTCATTAAGCTCTGTCCCCCTGACTGGATTTT
CTTTCTCCCCTGGAAACTCCAGTTTATTTGGCAAAGATACTACCCAGAGTAAACCAGTCTCTTCACCATT
TCCCACTAAACCATTGGAGGGCCAAGCAGAAGGTGACAGTGGTGAATGCAAAGGTGGAGATGAAGAAGAG
AATGATGAGCCACCCAAAGTAGTAGTTACCGAAGTAAAAGAAGAAGACGCTTTTTACTCCAAAAAGTGTA
AACTGTTTTACAAGAAAGACAATGAGTTTAAAGAGAAAGGCATAGGTACTCTGCATTTAAAACCTACAGC
AAATCAGAAGACACAGCTTTTGGTGCGGGCAGACACCAATTTAGGCAACATATTGCTGAACGTTCTGATT
CCACCCAATATGCCATGTACGCGAACAGGGAAGAATAACGTTCTTATCGTCTGTGTTCCAAATCCACCAA
TTGACGAGAAGAATGCCACCATGCCAGTCACCATGTTGATTCGGGTAAAAACCAGCGAGGATGCAGACGA
GTTGCACAAAATTTTACTGGAGAAAAAGGATGCCAGCTCCGGAGGGGATCCACCGGTCGCCACC
[732 nt withheld, positions 1465-2196]
TAAGCGGCCGCGACTCTAGATCATAATCA
