>Addgene plasmid #56170 | mCardinal-NUP50-N-10 | addgene partial sequence | sequence record 122936 | mKate2-TurboRFP-R 5'-TGAAGTGGTGGTTGTTCACG-3'
TGTGCATGTTCTCCTTGATCAGCTCCTCGCCCTTGCTCACCATGGTGGCGACCGGTGGATCCCCTCCGGA
GCTGGCATCCTTTTTCTCCAGTAAAATTTTGTGCAACTCGTCTGCATCCTCGCTGGTTTTTACCCGAATC
AACATGGTGACTGGCATGGTGGCATTCTTCTCGTCAATTGGTGGATTTGGAACACAGACGATAAGAACGT
TATTCTTCCCTGTTCGCGTACATGGCATATTGGGTGGAATCAGAACGTTCAGCAATATGTTGCCTAAATT
GGTGTCTGCCCGCACCAAAAGCTGTGTCTTCTGATTTGCTGTAGGTTTTAAATGCAGAGTACCTATGCCT
TTCTCTTTAAACTCATTGTCTTTCTTGTAAAACAGTTTACACTTTTTGGAGTAAAAAGCGTCTTCTTCTT
TTACTTCGGTAACTACTACTTTGGGTGGCTCATCATTCTCTTCTTCATCTCCACCTTTGCATTCACCACT
GTCACCTTCTGCTTGGCCCTCCAATGGTTTAGTGGGAAATGGTGAAGAGACTGGTTTACTCTGGGTAGTA
TCTTTGCCAAATAAACTGGAGTTTCCAGGGGAGAAAGAAAATCCAGTCAGGGGGACAGAGCTTAATGAGC
CCAAAACAGAGCTATCAACTTTCTTGCCGAAATTAAATGAGGCACTTGTCGCTCCTAGTGATGATGGGTC
CGTTTTCTTTTCAGATGCCACCTCCATCTTCTTGTCAGGTGTATCTTCAGTTTTGTTGCCATGAAACAAA
AACGTTGACTCTTGCTGTAATTTTGTTGAGCCAAAAAGGGAAGGAGACTGTGTTTCAGCTGCCACTTTGT
